>Addgene plasmid #21965 | pCMV4 p50 | addgene full sequence | sequence record 201368 | Addgene NGS Result
GCCATTCAGGCTGCGCAACTGTTGGGAAGGGCGATCGGTGCGGGCCTCTTCGCTATTACGCCAGCTGGCG
AAAGGGGGATGTGCTGCAAGGCGATTAAGTTGGGTAACGCCAGGGTTTTCCCAGTCACGACGTTGTAAAA
CGACGGCCAGTGCCAAGCTGATCTATACATTGAATCAATATTGGCAATTAGCCATATTAGTCATTGGTTA
TATAGCATAAATCAATATTGGCTATTGGCCATTGCATACGTTGTATCTATATCATAATATGTACATTTAT
ATTGGCTCATGTCCAATATGACCGCCATGTTGACATTGATTATTGACTAGTTATTAATAGTAATCAATTA
CGGGGTCATTAGTTCATAGCCCATATATGGAGTTCCGCGTTACATAACTTACGGTAAATGGCCCGCCTGG
CTGACCGCCCAACGACCCCCGCCCATTGACGTCAATAATGACGTATGTTCCCATAGTAACGCCAATAGGG
ACTTTCCATTGACGTCAATGGGTGGAGTATTTACGGTAAACTGCCCACTTGGCAGTACATCAAGTGTATC
ATATGCCAAGTCCGCCCCCTATTGACGTCAATGACGGTAAATGGCCCGCCTGGCATTATGCCCAGTACAT
GACCTTACGGGACTTTCCTACTTGGCAGTACATCTACGTATTAGTCATCGCTATTACCATGGTGATGCGG
TTTTGGCAGTACACCAATGGGCGTGGATAGCGGTTTGACTCACGGGGATTTCCAAGTCTCCACCCCATTG
ACGTCAATGGGAGTTTGTTTTGGCACCAAAATCAACGGGACTTTCCAAAATGTCGTAATAACCCCGCCCC
GTTGACGCAAATGGGCGGTAGGCGTGTACGGTGGGAGGTCTATATAAGCAGAGCTCGTTTAGTGAACCGT
CAGAATTGTTTTTATTTTTAATTTTCTTTCAAATACTTCCATCGAATTCAGATCTGGTACCACGCGTATC
GATAAGCTTGTCGACGGATGGCAGAAGATGATCCATATTTGGGAAGGCCTGAACAAATGTTTCATTTGGA
TCCTTCTTTGACTCATACAATATTTAATCCAGAAGTATTTCAACCACAGATGGCACTGCCAACAGCAGAT
GGCCCATACCTTCAAATATTAGAGCAACCTAAACAGAGAGGATTTCGTTTCCGTTATGTATGTGAAGGCC
CATCCCATGGTGGACTACCTGGTGCCTCTAGTGAAAAGAACAAGAAGTCTTACCCTCAGGTCAAAATCTG
CAACTATGTGGGACCAGCAAAGGTTATTGTTCAGTTGGTCACAAATGGAAAAAATATCCACCTGCATGCC
CACAGCCTGGTGGGAAAACACTGTGAGGATGGGATCTGCACTGTAACTGCTGGACCCAAGGACATGGTGG
TCGGCTTCGCAAACCTGGGTATACTTCATGTGACAAAGAAAAAAGTATTTGAAACACTGGAAGCACGAAT
GACAGAGGCGTGTATAAGGGGCTATAATCCTGGACTCTTGGTGCACCCTGACCTTGCCTATTTGCAAGCA
GAAGGTGGAGGGGACCGGCAGCTGGGAGATCGGGAAAAAGAGCTAATCCGCCAAGCAGCTCTGCAGCAGA
CCAAGGAGATGGACCTCAGCGTGGTGCGGCTCATGTTTACAGCTTTTCTTCCGGATAGCACTGGCAGCTT
CACAAGGCGCCTGGAACCCGTGGTATCAGACGCCATCTATGACAGTAAAGCCCCCAATGCATCCAACTTG
AAAATTGTAAGAATGGACAGGACAGCTGGATGTGTGACTGGAGGGGAGGAAATTTATCTTCTTTGTGACA
AAGTTCAGAAAGATGACATCCAGATTCGATTTTATGAAGAGGAAGAAAATGGTGGAGTCTGGGAAGGATT
TGGAGATTTTTCCCCCACAGATGTTCATAGACAATTTGCCATTGTCTTCAAAACTCCAAAGTATAAAGAT
ATTAATATTACAAAACCAGCCTCTGTGTTTGTCCAGCTTCGGAGGAAATCTGACTTGGAAACTAGTGAAC
CAAAACCTTTCCTCTACTATCCTGAAATCAAAGATAAAGAAGAAGTGCAGAGGAAACGTCAGAAGCTCAT
GCCCAATTTTTCGGATAGTTTCGGCGGTGGTAGTGGTGCCGGAGCTGGAGGCGGAGGCATGTTTGGTAGT
GGCGGTGGAGGAGGGGGCACTGGAAGTACAGGTCCAGGGTATAGCTTCCCACACTATGGATTTCCTACTT
ATGGTGGGATTACTTTCCATCCTGGAACTACTAAATCTAATGCTGGGATGAAGCATGGAACCATGGACAC
TGAATCTAAAAAGGACCCTGAAGGTTGTGACAAAAGTGATGACAAAAACACTGTAAACCTCTTTGGGAAA
GATCCTAGAGGATCCTTAAGTTAACTTAATGGCATCCCTGTGACCCCTCCCCAGTGCCTCTCCTGGCCCT
GGAAGTTGCCACTCCAGTGCCCACCAGCCTTGTCCTAATAAAATTAAGTTGCATCATTTTGTCTGACTAG
GTGTCCTTCTATAATATTATGGGGTGGAGGGGGGTGGTATGGAGCAAGGGGCAAGTTGGGAAGACAACCT
GTAGGGCCTGCGGGGTCTATTGGGAACCAAGCTGGAGTGCAGTGGCACAATCTTGGCTCACTGCAATCTC
CGCCTCCTGGGTTCAAGCGATTCTCCTGCCTCAGCCTCCCGAGTTGTTGGGATTCCAGGCATGCATGACC
AGGCTCAGCTAATTTTTGTTTTTTTGGTAGAGACGGGGTTTCACCATATTGGCCAGGCTGGTCTCCAACT
CCTAATCTCAGGTGATCTACCCACCTTGGCCTCCCAAATTGCTGGGATTACAGGCGTGAACCACTGCTCC
CTTCCCTGTCCTTCTGATTTTAAAATAACTATACCAGCAGGAGGACGTCCAGACACAGCATAGGCTACCT
GGCCATGCCCAACCGGTGGGACATTTGAGTTGCTTGCTTGGCACTGTCCTCTCATGCGTTGGGTCCACTC
AGTAGATGCCTGTTGAATTGGGTACGCGGCCAGCTTGGCTGTGGAATGTGTGTCAGTTAGGGTGTGGAAA
GTCCCCAGGCTCCCCAGCAGGCAGAAGTATGCAAAGCATGCATCTCAATTAGTCAGCAACCAGGTGTGGA
AAGTCCCCAGGCTCCCCAGCAGGCAGAAGTATGCAAAGCATGCATCTCAATTAGTCAGCAACCATAGTCC
CGCCCCTAACTCCGCCCATCCCGCCCCTAACTCCGCCCAGTTCCGCCCATTCTCCGCCCCATGGCTGACT
AATTTTTTTTATTTATGCAGAGGCCGAGGCCGCCTCGGCCTCTGAGCTATTCCAGAAGTAGTGAGGAGGC
TTTTTTGGAGGCCTAGGCTTTTGCAAAAAGCTCCTCGAGGAACTGAAAAACCAGAAAGTTAACTGGTAAG
TTTAGTCTTTTTGTCTTTTATTTCAGGTCCCGGATCCGGTGGTGGTGCAAATCAAAGAACTGCTCCTCAG
TGGATGTTGCCTTTACTTCTAGGCCTGTACGGAAGTGTTACTTCTGCTCTAAAAGCTGCTGCAGGTCGAC
TCTAGGGCCGCGTACCGAGCTCGAATTCCCTATAGTGAGTCGTATTAAATTCGTAATCATGTCATAGCTG
TTTCCTGTGTGAAATTGTTATCCGCTCACAATTCCACACAACATACGAGCCGGAAGCATAAAGTGTAAAG
CCTGGGGTGCCTAATGAGTGAGCTAACTCACATTAATTGCGTTGCGCTCACTGCCCGCTTTCCAGTCGGG
AAACCTGTCGTGCCAGCTGCATTAATGAATCGGCCAACGCGCGGGGAGAGGCGGTTTGCGTATTGGGCGC
TCTTCCGCTTCCTCGCTCACTGACTCGCTGCGCTCGGTCGTTCGGCTGCGGCGAGCGGTATCAGCTCACT
CAAAGGCGGTAATACGGTTATCCACAGAATCAGGGGATAACGCAGGAAAGAACATGTGAGCAAAAGGCCA
GCAAAAGGCCAGGAACCGTAAAAAGGCCGCGTTGCTGGCGTTTTTCCATAGGCTCCGCCCCCCTGACGAG
CATCACAAAAATCGACGCTCAAGTCAGAGGTGGCGAAACCCGACAGGACTATAAAGATACCAGGCGTTTC
CCCCTGGAAGCTCCCTCGTGCGCTCTCCTGTTCCGACCCTGCCGCTTACCGGATACCTGTCCGCCTTTCT
CCCTTCGGGAAGCGTGGCGCTTTCTCATAGCTCACGCTGTAGGTATCTCAGTTCGGTGTAGGTCGTTCGC
TCCAAGCTGGGCTGTGTGCACGAACCCCCCGTTCAGCCCGACCGCTGCGCCTTATCCGGTAACTATCGTC
TTGAGTCCAACCCGGTAAGACACGACTTATCGCCACTGGCAGCAGCCACTGGTAACAGGATTAGCAGAGC
GAGGTATGTAGGCGGTGCTACAGAGTTCTTGAAGTGGTGGCCTAACTACGGCTACACTAGAAGAACAGTA
TTTGGTATCTGCGCTCTGCTGAAGCCAGTTACCTTCGGAAAAAGAGTTGGTAGCTCTTGATCCGGCAAAC
AAACCACCGCTGGTAGCGGTGGTTTTTTTGTTTGCAAGCAGCAGATTACGCGCAGAAAAAAAGGATCTCA
AGAAGATCCTTTGATCTTTTCTACGGGGTCTGACGCTCAGTGGAACGAAAACTCACGTTAAGGGATTTTG
GTCATGAGATTATCAAAAAGGATCTTCACCTAGATCCTTTTAAATTAAAAATGAAGTTTTAAATCAATCT
AAAGTATATATGAGTAAACTTGGTCTGACAGTTACCAATGCTTAATCAGTGAGGCACCTATCTCAGCGAT
CTGTCTATTTCGTTCATCCATAGTTGCCTGACTCCCCGTCGTGTAGATAACTACGATACGGGAGGGCTTA
CCATCTGGCCCCAGTGCTGCAATGATACCGCGAGACCCACGCTCACCGGCTCCAGATTTATCAGCAATAA
ACCAGCCAGCCGGAAGGGCCGAGCGCAGAAGTGGTCCTGCAACTTTATCCGCCTCCATCCAGTCTATTAA
TTGTTGCCGGGAAGCTAGAGTAAGTAGTTCGCCAGTTAATAGTTTGCGCAACGTTGTTGCCATTGCTACA
GGCATCGTGGTGTCACGCTCGTCGTTTGGTATGGCTTCATTCAGCTCCGGTTCCCAACGATCAAGGCGAG
TTACATGATCCCCCATGTTGTGCAAAAAAGCGGTTAGCTCCTTCGGTCCTCCGATCGTTGTCAGAAGTAA
GTTGGCCGCAGTGTTATCACTCATGGTTATGGCAGCACTGCATAATTCTCTTACTGTCATGCCATCCGTA
AGATGCTTTTCTGTGACTGGTGAGTACTCAACCAAGTCATTCTGAGAATAGTGTATGCGGCGACCGAGTT
GCTCTTGCCCGGCGTCAATACGGGATAATACCGCGCCACATAGCAGAACTTTAAAAGTGCTCATCATTGG
AAAACGTTCTTCGGGGCGAAAACTCTCAAGGATCTTACCGCTGTTGAGATCCAGTTCGATGTAACCCACT
CGTGCACCCAACTGATCTTCAGCATCTTTTACTTTCACCAGCGTTTCTGGGTGAGCAAAAACAGGAAGGC
AAAATGCCGCAAAAAAGGGAATAAGGGCGACACGGAAATGTTGAATACTCATACTCTTCCTTTTTCAATA
TTATTGAAGCATTTATCAGGGTTATTGTCTCATGAGCGGATACATATTTGAATGTATTTAGAAAAATAAA
CAAATAGGGGTTCCGCGCACATTTCCCCGAAAAGTGCCACCTG
[124 nt withheld, positions 5784-5907]
C
[91 nt withheld, positions 5909-5999]
A
[49 nt withheld, positions 6001-6049]
CCTTTGACGTTGGAGTCCACGTTCTTT
[37 nt withheld, positions 6077-6113]
ACCCTATCTCGGTCTATTCTTTTGATTTATAAGGGATTTTGCCGATTTCGGCCTATTGGTTAAAAAATGA
GCTGATTTAACAAAAATTTAACGCGAATTTTAACAAAATATTAACGCTTACAATTTCCATTC
Features (pLannotate 1.2.2; 18 found; start..end, strand, type, name):
    312..691     +  enhancer       CMV enhancer: human cytomegalovirus immediate early enhancer
    693..892     +  promoter       CMV promoter: human cytomegalovirus (CMV) immediate early promoter
    998..2380    +  CDS            NFKB1 (fragment): NFKB1_HUMAN - Experimental evidence at protein level: Swiss-Prot protein existence level 1. NF-kappa-B is a pleiotropic transcription factor present in almost all cell types and is the endpoint of a series of signal transduction events that are initiated by a vast array of stimuli related to many biological processes such as inflammation, immunity, differentiation, cell growth, tumorigenesis and apoptosis. NF-kappa-B is a homo- or heterodimeric complex formed by the Rel-like domain- containing proteins RELA/p65, RELB, NFKB1/p105, NFKB1/p50, REL and NFKB2/p52 and the heterodimeric p65-p50 compl
   2410..3029    +  polyA_signal   hGH poly(A) signal: human growth hormone polyadenylation signal
   3058..3387    +  promoter       SV40 promoter: SV40 enhancer and early promoter
   3426..3522    +  intron         SV40 intron: modified SV40 intron with splice donor and acceptor sites
   3559..3575    -  misc_feature   MCS (fragment): pUC18/19 multiple cloning site
   3582..3598    -  misc_feature   MCS (fragment): pUC18/19 multiple cloning site
   3599..3617    -  promoter       T7 promoter: promoter for bacteriophage T7 RNA polymerase
   3655..3671    -  protein_bind   lac operator: The lac repressor binds to the lac operator to inhibit transcription in E. coli. This inhibition can be relieved by adding lactose or isopropyl-β-D-thiogalactopyranoside (IPTG). lac repressor encoded by lacI
   3679..3709    -  promoter       lac promoter: promoter for the E. coli lac operon
   3724..3745    -  protein_bind   CAP binding site: CAP binding activates transcription in the presence of cAMP. E. coli catabolite activator protein
   3758..3850    -  CDS            lacI (fragment): lac repressor; lacI; The lac repressor binds to the lac operator to inhibit transcription in E. coli. This inhibition can be relieved by adding lactose or isopropyl-β-D-thiogalactopyranoside (IPTG).
   4033..4621    -  rep_origin     ori: high-copy-number ColE1/pMB1/pBR322/pUC origin of replication
   4792..5652    -  CDS            AmpR: β-lactamase; bla; confers resistance to ampicillin, carbenicillin, and related antibiotics
   5653..5757    -  promoter       AmpR promoter: bla
   5784..6212    +  rep_origin     f1 ori (sequence partly withheld): f1 bacteriophage origin of replication; arrow indicates direction of (+) strand synthesis
   6243..152     -  CDS            lacZα (fragment) (across the origin): LacZα fragment of β-galactosidase; lacZ fragment
