[The description below was written by a language model from this plasmid's Addgene catalogue record and pLannotate feature annotations shown in this document.]
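Description:
pCMV4 p50 is a mammalian expression plasmid built on the pCMV4 backbone that carries a roughly 1.5 kb human NFKB1 cDNA fragment encoding the p50 subunit of NF-κB. The sequenced construct is about 6.2 kb. It is propagated in E. coli through a high-copy ColE1/pUC-type origin and selected with ampicillin via the β-lactamase gene and its own promoter. An f1 bacteriophage origin is also present, which permits single-stranded DNA production. Short remnants of lac-derived cloning-vector sequence (lac promoter and operator, CAP site, lacZα and lacI fragments, pUC polylinker pieces and a T7 promoter) flank these bacterial elements and have no evident role in expression of the insert.

The payload is a simple PolII expression cassette. The human cytomegalovirus immediate early enhancer and promoter drive the NFKB1 coding fragment, which is annotated as a partial match to the full-length protein. This is consistent with expression of the p50 portion rather than the p105 precursor. Transcripts are terminated and polyadenylated by the human growth hormone poly(A) signal. The insert was placed between HindIII and XbaI sites, with the 3′ site lost during cloning, and no epitope tag or reporter is annotated. Downstream of the cassette lie an SV40 enhancer/early promoter region and a modified SV40 intron. No mammalian selectable marker is annotated, so the plasmid appears suited to transient transfection. The associated publication concerns transcriptional activation by the NF-κB p65 subunit and its repression by v-Rel, which suggests use for overexpressing p50 in mammalian cells to study NF-κB dimer composition, DNA binding and κB-dependent transcription.
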