Addgene plasmid #21965: pCMV4 p50
Depositing lab: Warner Greene. Depositing organization: J. David Gladstone Institutes. Publication: The 65-kDa subunit of human NF-kappa B functions as a potent transcriptional activator and a target for v-Rel-mediated repression. Ballard DW, Dixon EP, Peffer NJ, Bogerd H, Doerre S, Stein B, Greene WC. Proc Natl Acad Sci U S A. 1992 Mar 1. 89(5):1875-9. 10.1073/pnas.89.5.1875 PubMed 1542686.
Backbone
  Vector backbone: pCMV4
  Backbone manufacturer: Andersson,S. et al, J. Biol. Chem. 264 (14), 8222-8229 (1989)
  Backbone size w/o insert (bp): 4874
  Vector type: Mammalian Expression
Growth in bacteria
  Bacterial resistance: Ampicillin, 100 μg/mL
  Growth temperature: 37°C
  Growth strain: DH5alpha
  Copy number: High Copy
Gene/Insert
  Gene/Insert name: NF-kB p50 subunit (alt name: NFKB1)
  Species: H. sapiens (human)
  Insert size (bp): 1500
  GenBank ID: M55643
  Entrez Gene: NFKB1 (a.k.a. CVID12, EBP-1, KBF1, NF-kB, NF-kB1, NF-kappa-B1, NF-kappaB, NF-kappabeta, NFKB-p105, NFKB-p50, NFkappaB)
  Cloning method: Restriction Enzyme; 5′ cloning site HindIII (not destroyed); 3′ cloning site XbaI (destroyed during cloning)
  Sequencing primers: 5′ CMV-F; 3′ hGH-rev
Terms and licenses: Academic/Nonprofit Terms; Industry Terms: Not Available to Industry
How to cite: pCMV4 p50 was a gift from Warner Greene (Addgene plasmid # 21965 ; http://n2t.net/addgene:21965 ; RRID:Addgene_21965)
