>Addgene plasmid #21965 | pCMV4 p50 | addgene partial sequence | sequence record 55544 | CMV-F 5'-CGCAAATGGGCGGTAGGCGTG-3'
ACCGTCAGAATTGTTTTTATTTTTAATTTTCTTTCAAATACTTCCATCGAATTCAGATCTGGTACCACGC
GTATCGATAAGCTTGTCGACGGATGGCAGAAGATGATCCATATTTGGGAAGGCCTGAACAAATGTTTCAT
TTGGATCCTTCTTTGACTCATACAATATTTAATCCAGAAGTATTTCAACCACAGATGGCACTGCCAACAG
CAGATGGCCCATACCTTCAAATATTAGAGCAACCTAAACAGAGAGGATTTCGTTTCCGTTATGTATGTGA
AGGCCCATCCCATGGTGGACTACCTGGTGCCTCTAGTGAAAAGAACAAGAAGTCTTACCCTCAGGTCAAA
ATCTGCAACTATGTGGGACCAGCAAAGGTTATTGTTCAGTTGGTCACAAATGGAAAAAATATCCACCTGC
ATGCCCACAGCCTGGTGGGAAAACACTGTGAGGATGGGATCTGCACTGTAACTGCTGGACCCAAGGACAT
GGTGGTCGGCTTCGCAAACCTGGGTATACTTCATGTGACAAAGAAAAAAGTATTTGAAACACTGGAAGCA
CGAATGACAGAGGCGTGTATAAGGGGCTATAATCCTGGACTCTTGGTGCACCCTGACCTTGCCTATTTGC
AAGCAGAAGGTGGAGGGGACCGGCAGCTGGGAGATCGGGAAAAAGAGCTAATCCGCCAAGCAGCTCTGCA
GCAGACCAAGGAGATGGACCTCAGCGTGGTGCGGCTCATGTTTACAGCTTTTCTTCCGGATAGCACTGGC
AGCTTCACAAGGCGCCTGGAACCCGTGGTATCAGACGCCATCTATGACAGTAAAGCCCCCAATGCATCCA
ACTTGAAAATTGTAAGAATGGACAGGACAGCTGGATGTGTGACTGGAGGGG
